Addgene plasmid #242462: pLCKO-CMV-cMyc-UBC-IRES-Blasti
Purpose: Expresses human UBC protein with an N-terminal cMyc tag enabling UBC pull down along with a blasticidin selection marker.
Depositing lab: Dirk Daelemans. Depositing organization: Katholieke Universiteit Leuven. Publication: SINE compounds activate exportin 1 degradation through an allosteric mechanism. Wing CE, Fung HYJ, Kwanten B, Cagatay T, Niesman AB, Jacquemyn M, Gharghabi M, Permentier B, Shakya B, Nandi R, Ready JM, Kashyap T, Shacham S, Landesman Y, Lapalombella R, Daelemans D, Chook YM. Nat Chem Biol. 2025 Dec;21(12):2002-2013. doi: 10.1038/s41589-025-02058-0. Epub 2025 Nov 21. PubMed 41286136.
Backbone
  Vector backbone: pLCKO
  Backbone size w/o insert (bp): 7772
  Total vector size (bp): 8033
  Vector type: Mammalian Expression, Lentiviral
  Selectable markers: Blasticidin
Growth in bacteria
  Bacterial resistance: Ampicillin, 100 μg/mL
  Growth temperature: 37°C
  Growth strain: NEB Stable
  Copy number: High Copy
Gene/Insert
  Gene/Insert name: UBC
  Species: H. sapiens (human)
  Insert size (bp): 258
  Entrez Gene: UBC (a.k.a. HMG20)
  Promoter: CMV
  Tag / fusion protein: cMyc (N terminal on insert)
  Cloning method: Other
  Sequencing primers: 5′ CGCAAATGGGCGGTAGGCGTG
Terms and licenses: Academic/Nonprofit Terms; Industry Terms: Not Available to Industry
Depositor comments: Please visit https://doi.org/10.1101/2024.10.07.617049 for bioRxiv preprint.
How to cite: pLCKO-CMV-cMyc-UBC-IRES-Blasti was a gift from Dirk Daelemans (Addgene plasmid # 242462 ; http://n2t.net/addgene:242462 ; RRID:Addgene_242462)
