[The description below was written by a language model from this plasmid's Addgene catalogue record and pLannotate feature annotations shown in this document.]
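Description:
pLCKO-CMV-cMyc-UBC-IRES-Blasti is a lentiviral mammalian expression plasmid of about 8 kb built on the pLCKO backbone. It is propagated in E. coli through a high-copy ColE1/pUC-type origin with ampicillin selection (AmpR/β-lactamase), and it also carries an f1 origin, an SV40 origin and leftover lac/lacZα cloning-vector fragments. The viral framework is of the third-generation, self-inactivating type. An RSV promoter drives a truncated HIV-1 5' LTR, followed by the Ψ packaging signal with a partial gag region, the Rev response element and a cPPT/CTS. A ΔU3 3' LTR and an SV40 polyadenylation signal close the transfer cassette. These elements allow the genomic RNA to be packaged when helper functions are supplied in trans. After integration, the deleted U3 leaves expression dependent on the internal promoter.

The payload lies between the cPPT and the 3' LTR. The CMV immediate-early enhancer/promoter drives a human UBC insert with an N-terminal cMyc epitope tag. The insert is recorded as 258 bp, and the annotated coding match is to ubiquitin, which fits a single tagged ubiquitin unit rather than the full polyubiquitin precursor, although the record does not say this explicitly. The Myc tag itself is not annotated separately in the feature table. Downstream, an EMCV IRES allows translation of blasticidin S deaminase from the same transcript, linking drug resistance to transgene expression, and a WPRE enhances transcript stability and expression. The stated purpose is to express Myc-tagged UBC in mammalian cells under blasticidin selection, so that the tagged protein can be pulled down through the epitope.
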