Features (pLannotate 1.2.2; 31 found; start..end, strand, type, name):
      1..380     +  enhancer       CMV enhancer: human cytomegalovirus immediate early enhancer
    381..584     +  promoter       CMV promoter: human cytomegalovirus (CMV) immediate early promoter
    580..613     +  LTR            5' LTR (truncated) (fragment): truncated 5' long terminal repeat (LTR) from HIV-1
    629..647     +  promoter       T7 promoter: promoter for bacteriophage T7 RNA polymerase
    752..940     +  CDS            UBIQ_LUMTE: Experimental evidence at protein level: Swiss-Prot protein existence level 1. Ubiquitin exists either covalently attached to another protein, or free (unanchored). When covalently bound, it is conjugated to target proteins via an isopeptide bond either as a monomer (monoubiquitin), a polymer linked via different Lys residues of the ubiquitin (polyubiquitin chains) or a linear polymer linked via the initiator Met of the ubiquitin (linear polyubiquitin chains). Polyubiquitin chains, when attached to a target protein, have different functions depending on the Lys residue of the ubiquitin that is
    968..985     -  promoter       chicken β-actin promoter (fragment): contains a 21-bp deletion relative to the standard chicken β-actin promoter
    992..1567    +  misc_feature   IRES2: internal ribosome entry site (IRES) of the encephalomyocarditis virus (EMCV)
   1587..1983    +  CDS            BSD (fragment): blasticidin S deaminase; Aspergillus terreus BSD; confers resistance to blasticidin
   2001..2589    +  misc_feature   WPRE: woodchuck hepatitis virus posttranscriptional regulatory element
   2640..2659    +  misc_feature   cPPT/CTS (fragment): central polypurine tract and central termination sequence of HIV-1
   2661..2894    +  LTR            3' LTR (ΔU3): self-inactivating 3' long terminal repeat (LTR) from HIV-1
   2972..3093    +  polyA_signal   SV40 poly(A) signal: SV40 polyadenylation signal
   3133..3268    +  rep_origin     SV40 ori: SV40 origin of replication
   3289..3307    -  promoter       T7 promoter: promoter for bacteriophage T7 RNA polymerase
   3315..3470    +  CDS            lacZα (fragment): LacZα fragment of β-galactosidase; lacZ fragment
   3475..3903    +  rep_origin     f1 ori (sequence partly withheld): f1 bacteriophage origin of replication; arrow indicates direction of (+) strand synthesis
   3956..4060    +  promoter       AmpR promoter: bla
   4061..4921    +  CDS            AmpR: β-lactamase; bla; confers resistance to ampicillin, carbenicillin, and related antibiotics
   5092..5680    +  rep_origin     ori: high-copy-number ColE1/pMB1/pBR322/pUC origin of replication
   5863..5955    +  CDS            lacI (fragment): lac repressor; lacI; The lac repressor binds to the lac operator to inhibit transcription in E. coli. This inhibition can be relieved by adding lactose or isopropyl-β-D-thiogalactopyranoside (IPTG).
   5968..5989    +  protein_bind   CAP binding site: CAP binding activates transcription in the presence of cAMP. E. coli catabolite activator protein
   6004..6034    +  promoter       lac promoter: promoter for the E. coli lac operon
   6042..6058    +  protein_bind   lac operator: The lac repressor binds to the lac operator to inhibit transcription in E. coli. This inhibition can be relieved by adding lactose or isopropyl-β-D-thiogalactopyranoside (IPTG). lac repressor encoded by lacI
   6103..6121    +  promoter       T3 promoter: promoter for bacteriophage T3 RNA polymerase
   6149..6375    +  promoter       RSV promoter: Rous sarcoma virus enhancer/promoter
   6376..6556    +  LTR            5' LTR (truncated): truncated 5' long terminal repeat (LTR) from HIV-1
   6603..6728    +  misc_feature   HIV-1 Ψ: packaging signal of human immunodeficiency virus type 1
   6712..7075    +  CDS            HIV-1 gag (fragment): gag protein from human immunodeficiency virus 1; gag
   7221..7454    +  misc_feature   RRE: The Rev response element (RRE) of HIV-1 allows for Rev-dependent mRNA export from the nucleus to the cytoplasm.
   7831..7857    +  CDS            Rev (fragment): human immunodeficiency virus 1 (HIV-1) Rev protein; rev; enhances nuclear export of unspliced and incompletely spliced viral mRNAs
   7870..7987    +  misc_feature   cPPT/CTS: central polypurine tract and central termination sequence of HIV-1
>Addgene plasmid #242462 | pLCKO-CMV-cMyc-UBC-IRES-Blasti | addgene full sequence | sequence record 494589 | Addgene NGS Result
GACATTGATTATTGACTAGTTATTAATAGTAATCAATTACGGGGTCATTAGTTCATAGCCCATATATGGA
GTTCCGCGTTACATAACTTACGGTAAATGGCCCGCCTGGCTGACCGCCCAACGACCCCCGCCCATTGACG
TCAATAATGACGTATGTTCCCATAGTAACGCCAATAGGGACTTTCCATTGACGTCAATGGGTGGAGTATT
TACGGTAAACTGCCCACTTGGCAGTACATCAAGTGTATCATATGCCAAGTACGCCCCCTATTGACGTCAA
TGACGGTAAATGGCCCGCCTGGCATTATGCCCAGTACATGACCTTATGGGACTTTCCTACTTGGCAGTAC
ATCTACGTATTAGTCATCGCTATTACCATGGTGATGCGGTTTTGGCAGTACATCAATGGGCGTGGATAGC
GGTTTGACTCACGGGGATTTCCAAGTCTCCACCCCATTGACGTCAATGGGAGTTTGTTTTGGCACCAAAA
TCAACGGGACTTTCCAAAATGTCGTAACAACTCCGCCCCATTGACGCAAATGGGCGGTAGGCGTGTACGG
TGGGAGGTCTATATAAGCAGAGCTCTCTGGCTAACTAGAGAACCCACTGCTTACTGGCTTATCGAAATTA
ATACGACTCACTATAGGGAGACCCAAGCTGGCTAGCGTTTAAACGGGCCCTCTAGACCATGGAACAGAAG
CTGATCTCCGAGGAGGACCTTCAGATCTTCGTGAAGACCCTGACTGGTAAGACCATCACTCTCGAAGTGG
AGCCGAGTGACACCATTGAGAATGTCAAGGCAAAGATCCAAGACAAGGAAGGCATCCCTCCTGACCAGCA
GAGGTTGATCTTTGCTGGGAAACAGCTGGAAGATGGACGCACCCTGTCTGACTACAACATCCAGAAAGAG
TCCACCCTGCACCTGGTACTCCGTCTCAGAGGTGGGTGAGGTACCGGATCCGGAATTCCGCCCCCCCCCC
CCCCCTCCCTCCCCCCCCCCCTAACGTTACTGGCCGAAGCCGCTTGGAATAAGGCCGGTGTGCGTTTGTC
TATATGTTATTTTCCACCATATTGCCGTCTTTTGGCAATGTGAGGGCCCGGAAACCTGGCCCTGTCTTCT
TGACGAGCATTCCTAGGGGTCTTTCCCCTCTCGCCAAGGGAATGCAAGGTCTGTTGAATGTCGTGAAGGA
AGCAGTTCCTCTGGAAGCTTCTTGAAGACAAACAACGTCTGTAGCGACCCTTTGCAGGCAGCGGAACCCC
CCACCTGGCGACAGGTGCCTCTGCGGCCAAAAGCCACGTGTATAAGATACACCTGCAAAGGCGGCACAAC
CCCAGTGCCACGTTGTGAGTTGGATAGTTGTGGAAAGAGTCAAATGGCTCTCCTCAAGCGTATTCAACAA
GGGGCTGAAGGATGCCCAGAAGGTACCCCATTGTATGGGATCTGATCTGGGGCCTCGGTGCACATGCTTT
ACATGTGTTTAGTCGAGGTTAAAAAAACGTCTAGGCCCCCCGAACCACGGGGACGTGGTTTTCCTTTGAA
AAACACGATGATAAGCTTGCCACAACCCACAAGGAGACGACCTTCCATGGCCAAGCCTTTGTCTCAAGAA
GAATCCACCCTCATTGAAAGAGCAACGGCTACAATCAACAGCATCCCCATCTCTGAAGACTACAGCGTCG
CCAGCGCAGCTCTCTCTAGCGACGGCCGCATCTTCACTGGTGTCAATGTATATCATTTTACTGGGGGACC
TTGTGCAGAACTCGTGGTGCTGGGCACTGCTGCTGCTGCGGCAGCTGGCAACCTGACTTGTATCGTCGCG
ATCGGAAATGAGAACAGGGGCATCTTGAGCCCCTGCGGACGGTGCCGACAGGTGCTTCTCGATCTGCATC
CTGGGATCAAAGCCATAGTGAAGGACAGTGATGGACAGCCGACGGCAGTTGGGATTCGTGAATTGCTGCC
CTCTGGTTATGTGTGGGAGGGCTGAACGCGTTAAGTCGACAATCAACCTCTGGATTACAAAATTTGTGAA
AGATTGACTGGTATTCTTAACTATGTTGCTCCTTTTACGCTATGTGGATACGCTGCTTTAATGCCTTTGT
ATCATGCTATTGCTTCCCGTATGGCTTTCATTTTCTCCTCCTTGTATAAATCCTGGTTGCTGTCTCTTTA
TGAGGAGTTGTGGCCCGTTGTCAGGCAACGCGGCGTGGTGTGCACTGTGTTTGCTGACGCAACCCCCACT
GGTTGGGGCATTGCCACCACCTGTCAGCTCCTTTCCGGGACTTTCGCTTTCCCCCTCCCTATTGCCACGG
CGGAACTCATCGCCGCCTGCCTTGCCCGCTGCTGGACAGGGGCTCGGCTGTTGGGCACTGACAATTCCGT
GGTGTTGTCGGGGAAATCATCGTCCTTTCCTTGGCTGCTCGCCTGTGTTGCCACCTGGATTCTGCGCGGG
ACGTCCTTCTGCTACGTCCCTTCGGCCCTCAATCCAGCGGACCTTCCTTCCCGCGGCCTGCTGCCGGCTC
TGCGGCCTCTTCCGCGTCTTCGCCTTCGCCCTCAGACGAGTCGGATCTCCCTTTGGGCCGCCTCCCCGCG
TCGACTTTAAGACCAATGACTTACAAGGCAGCTGTAGATCTTAGCCACTTTTTAAAAGAAAAGGGGGGAC
TGGAAGGGCTAATTCACTCCCAACGAAGACAAGATCTGCTTTTTGCTTGTACTGGGTCTCTCTGGTTAGA
CCAGATCTGAGCCTGGGAGCTCTCTGGCTAACTAGGGAACCCACTGCTTAAGCCTCAATAAAGCTTGCCT
TGAGTGCTTCAAGTAGTGTGTGCCCGTCTGTTGTGTGACTCTGGTAACTAGAGATCCCTCAGACCCTTTT
AGTCAGTGTGGAAAATCTCTAGCAGTACGTATAGTAGTTCATGTCATCTTATTATTCAGTATTTATAACT
TGCAAAGAAATGAATATCAGAGAGTGAGAGGAACTTGTTTATTGCAGCTTATAATGGTTACAAATAAAGC
AATAGCATCACAAATTTCACAAATAAAGCATTTTTTTCACTGCATTCTAGTTGTGGTTTGTCCAAACTCA
TCAATGTATCTTATCATGTCTGGCTCTAGCTATCCCGCCCCTAACTCCGCCCATCCCGCCCCTAACTCCG
CCCAGTTCCGCCCATTCTCCGCCCCATGGCTGACTAATTTTTTTTATTTATGCAGAGGCCGAGGCCGCCT
CGGCCTCTGAGCTATTCCAGAAGTAGTGAGGAGGCTTTTTTGGAGGCCTAGGGACGTACCCAATTCGCCC
TATAGTGAGTCGTATTACGCGCGCTCACTGGCCGTCGTTTTACAACGTCGTGACTGGGAAAACCCTGGCG
TTACCCAACTTAATCGCCTTGCAGCACATCCCCCTTTCGCCAGCTGGCGTAATAGCGAAGAGGCCCGCAC
CGATCGCCCTTCCCAACAGTTGCGCAGCCTGAATGGCGAATGGG
[124 nt withheld, positions 3475-3598]
C
[91 nt withheld, positions 3600-3690]
A
[49 nt withheld, positions 3692-3740]
CCTTTGACGTTGGAGTCCACGTTCTTT
[37 nt withheld, positions 3768-3804]
ACCCTATCTCGGTCTATTCTTTTGATTTATAAGGGATTTTGCCGATTTCGGCCTATTGGTTAAAAAATGA
GCTGATTTAACAAAAATTTAACGCGAATTTTAACAAAATATTAACGCTTACAATTTAGGTGGCACTTTTC
GGGGAAATGTGCGCGGAACCCCTATTTGTTTATTTTTCTAAATACATTCAAATATGTATCCGCTCATGAG
ACAATAACCCTGATAAATGCTTCAATAATATTGAAAAAGGAAGAGTATGAGTATTCAACATTTCCGTGTC
GCCCTTATTCCCTTTTTTGCGGCATTTTGCCTTCCTGTTTTTGCTCACCCAGAAACGCTGGTGAAAGTAA
AAGATGCTGAAGATCAGTTGGGTGCACGAGTGGGTTACATCGAACTGGATCTCAACAGCGGTAAGATCCT
TGAGAGTTTTCGCCCCGAAGAACGTTTTCCAATGATGAGCACTTTTAAAGTTCTGCTATGTGGCGCGGTA
TTATCCCGTATTGACGCCGGGCAAGAGCAACTCGGTCGCCGCATACACTATTCTCAGAATGACTTGGTTG
AGTACTCACCAGTCACAGAAAAGCATCTTACGGATGGCATGACAGTAAGAGAATTATGCAGTGCTGCCAT
AACCATGAGTGATAACACTGCGGCCAACTTACTTCTGACAACGATCGGAGGACCGAAGGAGCTAACCGCT
TTTTTGCACAACATGGGGGATCATGTAACTCGCCTTGATCGTTGGGAACCGGAGCTGAATGAAGCCATAC
CAAACGACGAGCGTGACACCACGATGCCTGTAGCAATGGCAACAACGTTGCGCAAACTATTAACTGGCGA
ACTACTTACTCTAGCTTCCCGGCAACAATTAATAGACTGGATGGAGGCGGATAAAGTTGCAGGACCACTT
CTGCGCTCGGCCCTTCCGGCTGGCTGGTTTATTGCTGATAAATCTGGAGCCGGTGAGCGTGGGTCTCGCG
GTATCATTGCAGCACTGGGGCCAGATGGTAAGCCCTCCCGTATCGTAGTTATCTACACGACGGGGAGTCA
GGCAACTATGGATGAACGAAATAGACAGATCGCTGAGATAGGCGCCTCACTGATTAAGCATTGGTAACTG
TCAGACCAAGTTTACTCATATATACTTTAGATTGATTTAAAACTTCATTTTTAATTTAAAAGGATCTAGG
TGAAGATCCTTTTTGATAATCTCATGACCAAAATCCCTTAACGTGAGTTTTCGTTCCACTGAGCGTCAGA
CCCCGTAGAAAAGATCAAAGGATCTTCTTGAGATCCTTTTTTTCTGCGCGTAATCTGCTGCTTGCAAACA
AAAAAACCACCGCTACCAGCGGTGGTTTGTTTGCCGGATCAAGAGCTACCAACTCTTTTTCCGAAGGTAA
CTGGCTTCAGCAGAGCGCAGATACCAAATACTGTTCTTCTAGTGTAGCCGTAGTTAGGCCACCACTTCAA
GAACTCTGTAGCACCGCCTACATACCTCGCTCTGCTAATCCTGTTACCAGTGGCTGCTGCCAGTGGCGAT
AAGTCGTGTCTTACCGGGTTGGACTCAAGACGATAGTTACCGGATAAGGCGCAGCGGTCGGGCTGAACGG
GGGGTTCGTGCACACAGCCCAGCTTGGAGCGAACGACCTACACCGAACTGAGATACCTACAGCGTGAGCT
ATGAGAAAGCGCCACGCTTCCCGAAGGGAGAAAGGCGGACAGGTATCCGGTAAGCGGCAGGGTCGGAACA
GGAGAGCGCACGAGGGAGCTTCCAGGGGGAAACGCCTGGTATCTTTATAGTCCTGTCGGGTTTCGCCACC
TCTGACTTGAGCGTCGATTTTTGTGATGCTCGTCAGGGGGGCGGAGCCTATGGAAAAACGCCAGCAACGC
GGCCTTTTTACGGTTCCTGGTCTTTTGCTGGCCTTTTGCTCACATGTTCTTTCCTGCGTTATCCCCTGAT
TCTGTGGATAACCGTATTACCGCCTTTGAGTGAGCTGATACCGCTCGCCGCAGCCGAACGACCGAGCGCA
GCGAGTCAGTGAGCGAGGAAGCGGAAGAGCGCCCAATACGCAAACCGCCTCTCCCCGCGCGTTGGCCGAT
TCATTAATGCAGCTGGCACGACAGGTTTCCCGACTGGAAAGCGGGCAGTGAGCGCAACGCAATTAATGTG
AGTTAGCTCACTCATTAGGCACCCCAGGCTTTACACTTTATGCTTCCGGCTCGTATGTTGTGTGGAATTG
TGAGCGGATAACAATTTCACACAGGAAACAGCTATGACCATGATTACGCCAAGCGCGCAATTAACCCTCA
CTAAAGGGAACAAAAGCTGGAGCTGCAAGCTTAATGTAGTCTTATGCAATACTCTTGTAGTCTTGCAACA
TGGTAACGATGAGTTAGCAACATGCCTTACAAGGAGAGAAAAAGCACCGTGCATGCCGATTGGTGGAAGT
AAGGTGGTACGATCGTGCCTTATTAGGAAGGCAACAGACGGGTCTGACATGGATTGGACGAACCACTGAA
TTGCCGCATTGCAGAGATATTGTATTTAAGTGCCTAGCTCGATACATAAACGGGTCTCTCTGGTTAGACC
AGATCTGAGCCTGGGAGCTCTCTGGCTAACTAGGGAACCCACTGCTTAAGCCTCAATAAAGCTTGCCTTG
AGTGCTTCAAGTAGTGTGTGCCCGTCTGTTGTGTGACTCTGGTAACTAGAGATCCCTCAGACCCTTTTAG
TCAGTGTGGAAAATCTCTAGCAGTGGCGCCCGAACAGGGACTTGAAAGCGAAAGGGAAACCAGAGGAGCT
CTCTCGACGCAGGACTCGGCTTGCTGAAGCGCGCACGGCAAGAGGCGAGGGGCGGCGACTGGTGAGTACG
CCAAAAATTTTGACTAGCGGAGGCTAGAAGGAGAGAGATGGGTGCGAGAGCGTCAGTATTAAGCGGGGGA
GAATTAGATCGCGATGGGAAAAAATTCGGTTAAGGCCAGGGGGAAAGAAAAAATATAAATTAAAACATAT
AGTATGGGCAAGCAGGGAGCTAGAACGATTCGCAGTTAATCCTGGCCTGTTAGAAACATCAGAAGGCTGT
AGACAAATACTGGGACAGCTACAACCATCCCTTCAGACAGGATCAGAAGAACTTAGATCATTATATAATA
CAGTAGCAACCCTCTATTGTGTGCATCAAAGGATAGAGATAAAAGACACCAAGGAAGCTTTAGACAAGAT
AGAGGAAGAGCAAAACAAAAGTAAGACCACCGCACAGCAAGCGGCCGCTGATCTTCAGACCTGGAGGAGG
AGATATGAGGGACAATTGGAGAAGTGAATTATATAAATATAAAGTAGTAAAAATTGAACCATTAGGAGTA
GCACCCACCAAGGCAAAGAGAAGAGTGGTGCAGAGAGAAAAAAGAGCAGTGGGAATAGGAGCTTTGTTCC
TTGGGTTCTTGGGAGCAGCAGGAAGCACTATGGGCGCAGCGTCAATGACGCTGACGGTACAGGCCAGACA
ATTATTGTCTGGTATAGTGCAGCAGCAGAACAATTTGCTGAGGGCTATTGAGGCGCAACAGCATCTGTTG
CAACTCACAGTCTGGGGCATCAAGCAGCTCCAGGCAAGAATCCTGGCTGTGGAAAGATACCTAAAGGATC
AACAGCTCCTGGGGATTTGGGGTTGCTCTGGAAAACTCATTTGCACCACTGCTGTGCCTTGGAATGCTAG
TTGGAGTAATAAATCTCTGGAACAGATTTGGAATCACACGACCTGGATGGAGTGGGACAGAGAAATTAAC
AATTACACAAGCTTAATACACTCCTTAATTGAAGAATCGCAAAACCAGCAAGAAAAGAATGAACAAGAAT
TATTGGAATTAGATAAATGGGCAAGTTTGTGGAATTGGTTTAACATAACAAATTGGCTGTGGTATATAAA
ATTATTCATAATGATAGTAGGAGGCTTGGTAGGTTTAAGAATAGTTTTTGCTGTACTTTCTATAGTGAAT
AGAGTTAGGCAGGGATATTCACCATTATCGTTTCAGACCCACCTCCCAACCCCGAGGGGACCCAGAGAGG
GCCTATTTTAAAAGAAAAGGGGGGATTGGGGGGTACAGTGCAGGGGAAAGAATAGTAGACATAATAGCAA
CAGACATACAAACTAAAGAATTACAAAAACAAATTACAAAAATTCAAAATTTTCGGGTTTATTACAGGGA
CAGCAGAGATCCACTTTGGCGCCGGCTCGAG
